Addgene plasmid #168987: pInducer10-UBC9-sh3
Purpose: Expresses RFP cDNA and UBC9 shRNA 3 in mammalian cells
Depositing lab: Ji Luo. Depositing organization: National Cancer Institute (NCI). Publication: Oncogenesis driven by the Ras/Raf pathway requires the SUMO E2 ligase Ubc9. Yu B, Swatkoski S, Holly A, Lee LC, Giroux V, Lee CS, Hsu D, Smith JL, Yuen G, Yue J, Ann DK, Simpson RM, Creighton CJ, Figg WD, Gucek M, Luo J. Proc Natl Acad Sci U S A. 2015 Apr 7;112(14):E1724-33. doi: 10.1073/pnas.1415569112. Epub 2015 Mar 24. PubMed 25805818.
Backbone
  Vector backbone: pInducer-10
  Backbone size w/o insert (bp): 13218
  Total vector size (bp): 13260
  Vector type: Mammalian Expression
  Selectable markers: Puromycin
Growth in bacteria
  Bacterial resistance: Ampicillin, 100 μg/mL
  Growth temperature: 37°C
  Growth strain: NEB Stable
  Copy number: High Copy
Gene/Insert
  Gene/Insert name: Ubiquitin Conjugating Enzyme 9 (alt name: UBC9)
  gRNA/shRNA sequence: tttggttcatttagaagttcct
  Species: H. sapiens (human)
  GenBank ID: XM_035021873.1 XM_035021873.1
  Promoter: Ubc promoter
  Entrez Gene: UBE2I (a.k.a. C358B7.1, P18, UBC9)
  Cloning method: Gateway Cloning
  Sequencing primers: 5′ cggcttccacttcgtggaccacag; 3′ ctgatccttccgcccggacgctcag
Terms and licenses: Academic/Nonprofit Terms; Industry Terms: Not Available to Industry
How to cite: pInducer10-UBC9-sh3 was a gift from Ji Luo (Addgene plasmid # 168987 ; http://n2t.net/addgene:168987 ; RRID:Addgene_168987)
