[The description below was written by a language model from this plasmid's Addgene catalogue record and pLannotate feature annotations shown in this document.]
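Description:
pInducer10-UBC9-sh3 is a roughly 13.3 kb doxycycline-inducible shRNA vector built on the pInducer-10 backbone. The catalogue lists it simply as a mammalian expression plasmid. The feature table, however, shows an HIV-1-derived, self-inactivating lentiviral architecture: a truncated 5' LTR, Ψ packaging signal with a gag fragment, RRE, cPPT/CTS, WPRE and a ΔU3 3' LTR. This layout would allow packaging into lentiviral particles and stable integration into target cells. In bacteria it is maintained through a high-copy ColE1/pUC-type origin and ampicillin resistance. An f1 origin is present, along with an EM7-driven bleomycin/Zeocin resistance gene and fragmentary hygromycin and lac elements, which appear to be backbone remnants.

The payload consists of two cassettes. In the first, a tetracycline response element (seven tetO copies) fused to a minimal CMV promoter drives TurboRFP. This is followed by 5' and 3' miR-30a flanking sequences that embed the shRNA, the third in a series targeting human UBE2I (UBC9), the SUMO E2 conjugating enzyme. Because reporter and hairpin lie on the same transcript, red fluorescence marks cells in which the shRNA is being expressed. In the second cassette, the constitutive human UbC promoter drives rtTA3, which is flanked by a loxP site and a loxP fragment. An EMCV IRES then links it to puromycin N-acetyltransferase. Transduced cells can therefore be selected with puromycin, and they already carry the transactivator needed to switch on the TRE promoter when doxycycline is added. The "Ubc promoter" in the catalogue thus refers to this cassette rather than to the shRNA transcript.

The construct is used for inducible, reversible knockdown of UBC9 in human cells. The associated study examined the dependence of Ras/Raf-driven oncogenesis on this enzyme.
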