Features (pLannotate 1.2.2; 40 found; start..end, strand, type, name):
    488..721     +  misc_feature   RRE: The Rev response element (RRE) of HIV-1 allows for Rev-dependent mRNA export from the nucleus to the cytoplasm.
   1098..1198    +  CDS            Rev (fragment): human immunodeficiency virus 1 (HIV-1) Rev protein; rev; enhances nuclear export of unspliced and incompletely spliced viral mRNAs
   1248..1365    +  misc_feature   cPPT/CTS: central polypurine tract and central termination sequence of HIV-1
   1430..1804    -  CDS            BleoR: antibiotic-binding protein; Sh ble from Streptoalloteichus hindustanus; confers resistance to bleomycin, phleomycin, and Zeocin™
   1824..1871    -  promoter       EM7 promoter: synthetic bacterial promoter&nbsp
   1941..2211    +  protein_bind   tetracycline response element: contains seven copies of the tetracycline operator tetO tetracycline repressor TetR
   2222..2239    +  misc_feature   MCS (fragment): pUC18/19 multiple cloning site
   2244..2282    +  promoter       minimal CMV promoter: human cytomegalovirus (CMV) immediate early promoter
   2379..3074    +  CDS            TurboRFP: red fluorescent protein from Entacmaea quadricolor mammalian codon-optimized
   3125..3218    +  ncRNA          5' miR-30a: sequence upstream of the 71-nt precursor of the human miR-30a microRNA (Zeng et al., 2002) miRNA
   3329..3441    +  ncRNA          3' miR-30a: sequence downstream of the 71-nt precursor of the human miR-30a microRNA (Zeng et al., 2002) miRNA
   3574..4785    +  promoter       UbC promoter: human ubiquitin C promoter
   4792..4825    -  protein_bind   loxP: Cre-mediated recombination occurs in the 8-bp core sequence (GCATACAT). Cre recombinase
   4832..5529    +  CDS            rtTA3 (fragment): reverse tetracycline transactivator 3 activates expression from Tet-responsive promoters in the presence of doxycycline
   5459..5569    +  CDS            VP48: 3 tandem repeats of the minimal activation domain of herpes simplex virus VP16 (Cheng et al., 2013)
   5579..5609    +  protein_bind   loxP (fragment): Cre-mediated recombination occurs in the 8-bp core sequence (GCATACAT). Cre recombinase
   5627..6199    +  misc_feature   IRES: internal ribosome entry site (IRES) of the encephalomyocarditis virus (EMCV)
   6208..6804    +  CDS            PuroR: puromycin N-acetyltransferase; pac from Streptomyces alboniger; confers resistance to puromycin
   6826..7414    +  misc_feature   WPRE: woodchuck hepatitis virus posttranscriptional regulatory element
   7431..7619    +  CDS            nef (fragment): NEF_HV1Z2 - Experimental evidence at protein level: Swiss-Prot protein existence level 1. Extracellular Nef protein targets CD4(+) T-lymphocytes for apoptosis by interacting with CXCR4 surface receptors. From Human immunodeficiency virus type 1 group M subtype D (isolate Z2/CDC-Z34) (HIV-1).
   7621..7854    +  LTR            3' LTR (ΔU3): self-inactivating 3' long terminal repeat (LTR) from HIV-1
   7961..8185    +  polyA_signal   bGH poly(A) signal: bovine growth hormone polyadenylation signal
   8189..8210    +  promoter       SV40 promoter (fragment): SV40 enhancer and early promoter
   8231..8659    +  rep_origin     f1 ori (sequence partly withheld): f1 bacteriophage origin of replication; arrow indicates direction of (+) strand synthesis
   8673..9002    +  promoter       SV40 promoter: SV40 enhancer and early promoter
   9079..9695    +  CDS            HygR (fragment): aminoglycoside phosphotransferase from E. coli confers resistance to hygromycin
   9705..9830    +  CDS            ble (fragment): BLE_KLEPN - Experimental evidence at protein level: Swiss-Prot protein existence level 1. Binding protein with a strong affinity to the bleomycin family of antibiotics. Binds to CL990; an antimitotic-antibiotic compound. From Klebsiella pneumoniae.
   9825..9906    +  polyA_signal   SV40 poly(A) signal: SV40 polyadenylation signal
  10017..10039   -  protein_bind   lac operator (fragment): The lac repressor binds to the lac operator to inhibit transcription in E. coli. This inhibition can be relieved by adding lactose or isopropyl-β-D-thiogalactopyranoside (IPTG). lac repressor encoded by lacI
  10043..10073   -  promoter       lac promoter: promoter for the E. coli lac operon
  10088..10109   -  protein_bind   CAP binding site: CAP binding activates transcription in the presence of cAMP. E. coli catabolite activator protein
  10122..10214   -  CDS            lacI (fragment): lac repressor; lacI; The lac repressor binds to the lac operator to inhibit transcription in E. coli. This inhibition can be relieved by adding lactose or isopropyl-β-D-thiogalactopyranoside (IPTG).
  10397..10985   -  rep_origin     ori: high-copy-number ColE1/pMB1/pBR322/pUC origin of replication
  11156..12016   -  CDS            AmpR: β-lactamase; bla; confers resistance to ampicillin, carbenicillin, and related antibiotics
  12017..12121   -  promoter       AmpR promoter: bla
  12169..12303   +  polyA_signal   SV40 poly(A) signal: SV40 polyadenylation signal
  12470..12799   +  CDS            nef (fragment): NEF_HV1BR - Experimental evidence at protein level: Swiss-Prot protein existence level 1. Extracellular Nef protein targets CD4(+) T-lymphocytes for apoptosis by interacting with CXCR4 surface receptors (PubMed:14990729). From Human immunodeficiency virus type 1 group M subtype B (isolate BRU/LAI) (HIV-1).
  12847..13104   +  LTR            5' LTR (truncated): truncated 5' long terminal repeat (LTR) from HIV-1
  13151..13276   +  misc_feature   HIV-1 Ψ: packaging signal of human immunodeficiency virus type 1
  13260..313     +  CDS            HIV-1 gag (fragment) (across the origin): gag protein from human immunodeficiency virus 1; gag
>Addgene plasmid #168987 | pInducer10-UBC9-sh3 | addgene full sequence | sequence record 333869 | Addgene NGS Result
CGGGGGAGAATTAGATCGCGATGGGAAAAAATTCGGTTAAGGCCAGGGGGAAAGAAAAAATATAAATTAA
AACATATAGTATGGGCAAGCAGGGAGCTAGAACGATTCGCAGTTAATCCTGGCCTGTTAGAAACATCAGA
AGGCTGTAGACAAATACTGGGACAGCTACAACCATCCCTTCAGACAGGATCAGAAGAACTTAGATCATTA
TATAATACAGTAGCAACCCTCTATTGTGTGCATCAAAGGATAGAGATAAAAGACACCAAGGAAGCTTTAG
ACAAGATAGAGGAAGAGCAAAACAAAAGTAAGACCACCGCACAGCAAGCGGCCGGCCGCTGATCTTCAGA
CCTGGAGGAGGAGATATGAGGGACAATTGGAGAAGTGAATTATATAAATATAAAGTAGTAAAAATTGAAC
CATTAGGAGTAGCACCCACCAAGGCAAAGAGAAGAGTGGTGCAGAGAGAAAAAAGAGCAGTGGGAATAGG
AGCTTTGTTCCTTGGGTTCTTGGGAGCAGCAGGAAGCACTATGGGCGCAGCGTCAATGACGCTGACGGTA
CAGGCCAGACAATTATTGTCTGGTATAGTGCAGCAGCAGAACAATTTGCTGAGGGCTATTGAGGCGCAAC
AGCATCTGTTGCAACTCACAGTCTGGGGCATCAAGCAGCTCCAGGCAAGAATCCTGGCTGTGGAAAGATA
CCTAAAGGATCAACAGCTCCTGGGGATTTGGGGTTGCTCTGGAAAACTCATTTGCACCACTGCTGTGCCT
TGGAATGCTAGTTGGAGTAATAAATCTCTGGAACAGATTTGGAATCACACGACCTGGATGGAGTGGGACA
GAGAAATTAACAATTACACAAGCTTAATACACTCCTTAATTGAAGAATCGCAAAACCAGCAAGAAAAGAA
TGAACAAGAATTATTGGAATTAGATAAATGGGCAAGTTTGTGGAATTGGTTTAACATAACAAATTGGCTG
TGGTATATAAAATTATTCATAATGATAGTAGGAGGCTTGGTAGGTTTAAGAATAGTTTTTGCTGTACTTT
CTATAGTGAATAGAGTTAGGCAGGGATATTCACCATTATCGTTTCAGACCCACCTCCCAACCCCGAGGGG
ACCCGACAGGCCCGAAGGAATAGAAGAAGAAGGTGGAGAGAGAGACAGAGACAGATCCATTCGATTAGTG
AACGGATCGGCACTGCGTGCGCCAATTCTGCAGACAAATGGCAGTATTCATCCACAATTTTAAAAGAAAA
GGGGGGATTGGGGGGTACAGTGCAGGGGAAAGAATAGTAGACATAATAGCAACAGACATACAAACTAAAG
AATTACAAAAACAAATTACAAAAATTCAAAATTTTCGGGTTTATTACAGGGACAGCAGAGATCCAGTTTG
GTTAGTACCGGGCCCGCTCTAGTCCGGAATCAGTCCTGCTCCTCGGCCACGAAGTGCACGCAGTTGCCGG
CCGGGTCGCGCAGGGCGAACTCCCGCCCCCACGGCTGCTCGCCGATCTCGGTCATGGCCGGCCCGGAGGC
GTCCCGGAAGTTCGTGGACACGACCTCCGACCACTCGGCGTACAGCTCGTCCAGGCCGCGCACCCACACC
CAGGCCAGGGTGTTGTCCGGCACCACCTGGTCCTGGACCGCGCTGATGAACAGGGTCACGTCGTCCCGGA
CCACACCGGCGAAGTCGTCCTCCACGAAGTCCCGGGAGAACCCGAGCCGGTCGGTCCAGAACTCGACCGC
TCCGGCGACGTCGCGCGCGGTGAGCACCGGAACGGCACTGGTCAACTTGGCCATGGTGGCCCTCCTATAG
TGAGTCGTATTATACTATGCCGATATACTATGCCGATGATTAATTGTCAACACGTGCTGCAGGTCCGAGG
TTCTAGGCTAGCTTAAAGGAACCAATTCAGTCGACTGGATCCTTTACCACTCCCTATCAGTGATAGAGAA
AAGTGAAAGTCGAGTTTACCACTCCCTATCAGTGATAGAGAAAAGTGAAAGTCGAGTTTACCACTCCCTA
TCAGTGATAGAGAAAAGTGAAAGTCGAGTTTACCACTCCCTATCAGTGATAGAGAAAAGTGAAAGTCGAG
TTTACCACTCCCTATCAGTGATAGAGAAAAGTGAAAGTCGAGTTTACCACTCCCTATCAGTGATAGAGAA
AAGTGAAAGTCGAGTTTACCACTCCCTATCAGTGATAGAGAAAAGTGAAAGTCGAGCTCGGTACCCGGGT
CGAGGTAGGCGTGTACGGTGGGAGGCCTATATAAGCAGAGCTCGTTTAGTGAACCGTCAGATCGCCTGGA
GACGCCATCCACGCTGTTTTGACCTCCATAGAAGACACCGGGACCGATCCAGCCTACCGGTCGCCACCAT
GAGCGAGCTGATCAAGGAGAACATGCACATGAAGCTGTACATGGAGGGCACCGTGAACAACCACCACTTC
AAGTGCACATCCGAGGGCGAAGGCAAGCCCTACGAGGGCACCCAGACCATGAAGATCAAGGTGGTCGAGG
GCGGCCCTCTCCCCTTCGCCTTCGACATCCTGGCTACCAGCTTCATGTACGGCAGCAAAGCCTTCATCAA
CCACACCCAGGGCATCCCCGACTTCTTTAAGCAGTCCTTCCCTGAGGGCTTCACATGGGAGAGAATCACC
ACATACGAAGACGGGGGCGTGCTGACCGCTACCCAGGACACCAGCTTCCAGAACGGCTGCATCATCTACA
ACGTCAAGATCAACGGGGTGAACTTCCCATCCAACGGCCCTGTGATGCAGAAGAAAACACGCGGCTGGGA
GGCCAACACCGAGATGCTGTACCCCGCTGACGGCGGCCTGAGAGGCCACAGCCAGATGGCCCTGAAGCTC
GTGGGCGGGGGCTACCTGCACTGCTCCTTCAAGACCACATACAGATCCAAGAAACCCGCTAAGAACCTCA
AGATGCCCGGCTTCCACTTCGTGGACCACAGACTGGAAAGAATCAAGGAGGCCGACAAAGAGACCTACGT
CGAGCAGCACGAGATGGCTGTGGCCAAGTACTGCGACCTCCCTAGCAAACTGGGGCACAGATGATGCGGC
CGCAAGCCTTGTTAAGTGCTCGCTTCGGCAGCACATATACTATGTTGAATGAGGCTTCAGTACTTTACAG
AATCGTTGCCTGCACATCTTGGAAACACTTGCTGGGATTACTTCTTCAGGTTAACCCAACAGAAGGCTCG
AGAAGGTATATTGCTGTTGACAGTGAGCGGGAACTTCTAAATGAACCAAATAGTGAAGCCACAGATGTAT
TTGGTTCATTTAGAAGTTCCTTGCCTACTGCCTCGGAATTCAAGGGGCTACTTTAGGAGCAATTATCTTG
TTTACTAAAACTGAATACCTTGCTATCTCTTTGATACATTTTTACAAAGCTGAATTAAAATGGTATAAAT
TAAATCACTTTTTTCAATTGGAAGACTAATGCGGCCGGCCAGGGTCGTGCTATTTTCATATAAGGCGGGA
AACCTTGTTTTAAGGGAGTTTAGGGTTAATAGGGCCCTATAGTAAGTCGTATTACCTAGGACGCGTAAGA
TCTGGCCTCCGCGCCGGGTTTTGGCGCCTCCCGCGGGCGCCCCCCTCCTCACGGCGAGCGCTGCCACGTC
AGACGAAGGGCGCAGCGAGCGTCCTGATCCTTCCGCCCGGACGCTCAGGACAGCGGCCCGCTGCTCATAA
GACTCGGCCTTAGAACCCCAGTATCAGCAGAAGGACATTTTAGGACGGGACTTGGGTGACTCTAGGGCAC
TGGTTTTCTTTCCAGAGAGCGGAACAGGCGAGGAAAAGTAGTCCCTTCTCGGCGATTCTGCGGAGGGATC
TCCGTGGGGCGGTGAACGCCGATGATTATATAAGGACGCGCCGGGTGTGGCACAGCTAGTTCCGTCGCAG
CCGGGATTTGGGTCGCGGTTCTTGTTTGTGGATCGCTGTGATCGTCACTTGGTGAGTAGCGGGCTGCTGG
GCTGGCCGGGGCTTTCGTGGCCGCCGGGCCGCTCGGTGGGACGGAAGCGTGTGGAGAGACCGCCAAGGGC
TGTAGTCTGGGTCCGCGAGCAAGGTTGCCCTGAACTGGGGGTTGGGGGGAGCGCAGCAAAATGGCGGCTG
TTCCCGAGTCTTGAATGGAAGACGCTTGTGAGGCGGGCTGTGAGGTCGTTGAAACAAGGTGGGGGGCATG
GTGGGCGGCAAGAACCCAAGGTCTTGAGGCCTTCGCTAATGCGGGAAAGCTCTTATTCGGGTGAGATGGG
CTGGGGCACCATCTGGGGACCCTGACGTGAAGTTTGTCACTGACTGGAGAACTCGGTTTGTCGTCTGTTG
CGGGGGCGGCAGTTATGGCGGTGCCGTTGGGCAGTGCACCCGTACCTTTGGGAGCGCGCGCCCTCGTCGT
GTCGTGACGTCACCCGTTCTGTTGGCTTATAATGCAGGGTGGGGCCACCTGCCGGTAGGTGTGTGGTAGG
CTTTTCTCCGTCGCAGGACGCAGGGTTCGGGCCTAGGGTAGGCTCTCCTGAATCGACAGGCGCCGGACCT
CTGGTGAGGGGAGGGATAAGTGAGGCGTCAGTTTCTTTGGTCGGTTTTATGTACCTATCTTCTTAAGTAG
CTGAAGCTCCGGTTTTGAACTATGCGCTCGGGGTTGGCGAGTGTGTTTTGTGAAGTTTTTTAGGCACCTT
TTGAAATGTAATCATTTGGGTCAATATGTAATTTTCAGTGTTAGACTAGTAAATTGTCCGCTAAATTCTG
GCCGTTTTTGGCTTTTTTGTTAGACGGATCCATAACTTCGTATAATGTATGCTATACGAAGTTATGCCAC
CATGTCTAGACTGGACAAGAGCAAAGTCATAAACGGAGCTCTGGAATTACTCAATGGTGTCGGTATCGAA
GGCCTGACGACAAGGAAACTCGCTCAAAAGCTGGGAGTTGAGCAGCCTACCCTGTACTGGCACGTGAAGA
ACAAGCGGGCCCTGCTCGATGCCCTGCCAATCGAGATGCTGGACAGGCATCATACCCACTTCTGCCCCCT
GGAAGGCGAGTCATGGCAAGACTTTCTGCGGAACAACGCCAAGTCATACCGCTGTGCTCTCCTCTCACAT
CGCGACGGGGCTAAAGTGCATCTCGGCACCCGCCCAACAGAGAAACAGTACGAAACCCTGGAAAATCAGC
TCGCGTTCCTGTGTCAGCAAGGCTTCTCCCTGGAGAACGCACTGTACGCTCTGTCCGCCGTGGGCCACTT
TACACTGGGCTGCGTATTGGAGGAACAGGAGCATCAAGTAGCAAAAGAGGAAAGAGAGACACCTACCACC
GATTCTATGCCCCCACTTCTGAGACAAGCAATTGAGCTGTTCGACCGGCAGGGAGCCGAACCTGCCTTCC
TTTTCGGCCTGGAACTAATCATATGTGGCCTGGAGAAACAGCTAAAGTGCGAAAGCGGCGGGCCGACCGA
CGCCCTTGACGATTTTGACTTAGACATGCTCCCAGCCGATGCCCTTGACGACTTTGACCTTGATATGCTG
CCTGCTGACGCTCTTGACGATTTTGACCTTGACATGCTCCCCGGGTAAATAACTTCGTATAGCATACATT
ATACGAAGTATGGCGCGCCAATTCCGCCCCTCTCCCTCCCCCCCCCCTAACGTTACTGGCCGAAGCCGCT
TGGAATAAGGCCGGTGTGCGTTTGTCTATATGTTATTTTCCACCATATTGCCGTCTTTTGGCAATGTGAG
GGCCCGGAAACCTGGCCCTGTCTTCTTGACGAGCATTCCTAGGGGTCTTTCCCCTCTCGCCAAAGGAATG
CAAGGTCTGTTGAATGTCGTGAAGGAAGCAGTTCCTCTGGAAGCTTCTTGAAGACAAACAACGTCTGTAG
CGACCCTTTGCAGGCAGCGGAACCCCCCACCTGGCGACAGGTGCCTCTGCGGCCAAAAGCCACGTGTATA
AGATACACCTGCAAAGGCGGCACAACCCCAGTGCCACGTTGTGAGTTGGATAGTTGTGGAAAGAGTCAAA
TGGCTCTCCTCAAGCGTATTCAACAAGGGGCTGAAGGATGCCCAGAAGGTACCCCATTGTATGGGATCTG
ATCTGGGGCCTCGGTGCACATGCTTTACATGTGTTTAGTCGAGGTTAAAAAAACGTCTAGGCCCCCCGAA
CCACGGGGACGTGGTTTTCCTTTGAAAAACACGATAATACCATGGCCACCGAGTACAAGCCCACGGTGCG
CCTCGCCACCCGCGACGACGTCCCCCGGGCCGTACGCACCCTCGCCGCCGCGTTCGCCGACTACCCCGCC
ACGCGCCACACCGTCGACCCGGACCGCCACATCGAGCGGGTCACCGAGCTGCAAGAACTCTTCCTCACGC
GCGTCGGGCTCGACATCGGCAAGGTGTGGGTCGCGGACGACGGCGCCGCGGTGGCGGTCTGGACCACGCC
GGAGAGCGTCGAAGCGGGGGCGGTGTTCGCCGAGATCGGCTCGCGCATGGCCGAGTTGAGCGGTTCCCGG
CTGGCCGCGCAGCAACAGATGGAAGGCCTCCTGGCGCCGCACCGGCCCAAGGAGCCCGCGTGGTTCCTGG
CCACCGTCGGCGTCTCGCCCGACCACCAGGGCAAGGGTCTGGGCAGCGCCGTCGTGCTCCCCGGAGTGGA
GGCGGCCGAGCGCGCTGGGGTGCCCGCCTTCCTGGAGACCTCCGCGCCCCGCAACCTCCCCTTCTACGAG
CGGCTCGGCTTCACCGTCACCGCCGACGTCGAGGTGCCCGAAGGACCGCGCACCTGGTGCATGACCCGCA
AGCCCGGTGCCTGATTAATTAAGCGCGTCTGGAACAATCAACCTCTGGATTACAAAATTTGTGAAAGATT
GACTGGTATTCTTAACTATGTTGCTCCTTTTACGCTATGTGGATACGCTGCTTTAATGCCTTTGTATCAT
GCTATTGCTTCCCGTATGGCTTTCATTTTCTCCTCCTTGTATAAATCCTGGTTGCTGTCTCTTTATGAGG
AGTTGTGGCCCGTTGTCAGGCAACGTGGCGTGGTGTGCACTGTGTTTGCTGACGCAACCCCCACTGGTTG
GGGCATTGCCACCACCTGTCAGCTCCTTTCCGGGACTTTCGCTTTCCCCCTCCCTATTGCCACGGCGGAA
CTCATCGCCGCCTGCCTTGCCCGCTGCTGGACAGGGGCTCGGCTGTTGGGCACTGACAATTCCGTGGTGT
TGTCGGGGAAGCTGACGTCCTTTCCATGGCTGCTCGCCTGTGTTGCCACCTGGATTCTGCGCGGGACGTC
CTTCTGCTACGTCCCTTCGGCCCTCAATCCAGCGGACCTTCCTTCCCGCGGCCTGCTGCCGGCTCTGCGG
CCTCTTCCGCGTCTTCGCCTTCGCCCTCAGACGAGTCGGATCTCCCTTTGGGCCGCCTCCCCGCCTGGAA
TTAATTCTGCAGTCGAGACCTAGAAAAACATGGAGCAATCACAAGTAGCAATACAGCAGCTACCAATGCT
GATTGTGCCTGGCTAGAAGCACAAGAGGAGGAGGAGGTGGGTTTTCCAGTCACACCTCAGGTACCTTTAA
GACCAATGACTTACAAGGCAGCTGTAGATCTTAGCCACTTTTTAAAAGAAAAGAGGGGACTGGAAGGGCT
AATTCACTCCCAACGAAGACAAGATCTGCTTTTTGCTTGTACTGGGTCTCTCTGGTTAGACCAGATCTGA
GCCTGGGAGCTCTCTGGCTAACTAGGGAACCCACTGCTTAAGCCTCAATAAAGCTTGCCTTGAGTGCTTC
AAGTAGTGTGTGCCCGTCTGTTGTGTGACTCTGGTAACTAGAGATCCCTCAGACCCTTTTAGTCAGTGTG
GAAAATCTCTAGCAGTAGTAGTTCATGTCATCTTATTATTCAGTATTTATAACTTGCAAAGAAATGAATA
TCAGAGAGTGAGAGGCCTTGACATTGTTTAAACCCGCTGATCAGCCTCGACTGTGCCTTCTAGTTGCCAG
CCATCTGTTGTTTGCCCCTTCCCCGTGCCTTCCTTGACCCTGGAAGGTGCCACTCCCACTGTCCTTTCCT
AATAAAATGAGGAAATTGCATCGCATTGTCTGAGTAGGTGTCATTCTATTCTGGGGGGTGGGGTGGGGCA
GGACAGCAAGGGGGAGGATTGGGAAGACAATAGCAGGCATGCTGGGGATGCGGTGGGCTCTATGGCTTCT
GAGGCGGAAAGAACCAGCTGGGGCTCTAGGGGGTATCCCC
[124 nt withheld, positions 8231-8354]
C
[91 nt withheld, positions 8356-8446]
A
[49 nt withheld, positions 8448-8496]
CCTTTGACGTTGGAGTCCACGTTCTTT
[37 nt withheld, positions 8524-8560]
ACCCTATCTCGGTCTATTCTTTTGATTTATAAGGGATTTTGCCGATTTCGGCCTATTGGTTAAAAAATGA
GCTGATTTAACAAAAATTTAACGCGAATTAATTCTGTGGAATGTGTGTCAGTTAGGGTGTGGAAAGTCCC
CAGGCTCCCCAGCAGGCAGAAGTATGCAAAGCATGCATCTCAATTAGTCAGCAACCAGGTGTGGAAAGTC
CCCAGGCTCCCCAGCAGGCAGAAGTATGCAAAGCATGCATCTCAATTAGTCAGCAACCATAGTCCCGCCC
CTAACTCCGCCCATCCCGCCCCTAACTCCGCCCAGTTCCGCCCATTCTCCGCCCCATGGCTGACTAATTT
TTTTTATTTATGCAGAGGCCGAGGCCGCCTCTGCCTCTGAGCTATTCCAGAAGTAGTGAGGAGGCTTTTT
TGGAGGCCTAGGCTTTTGCAAAAAGCTCCCGGGAGCTTGTATATCCATTTTCGGATCTGATCAGCACGTG
ATGAAAAAGCCTGAACTCACCGCGACGTGACCGCAAGGAATCGGTCAATACACTACATGGCGTGATTTCA
TATGCGCGATTGCTGATCCCCATGTGTATCACTGGCAAACTGTGATGGACGACACCGTCAGTGCGTCCGT
CGCGCAGGCTCTCGATGAGCTGATGCTTTGGGCCGAGGACTGCCCCGAAGTCCGGCACCTCGTGCACGCG
GATTTCGGCTCCAACAATGTCCTGACGGACAATGGCCGCATAACAGCGGTCATTGACTGGAGCGAGGCGA
TGTTCGGGGATTCCCAATACGAGGTCGCCAACATCTTCTTCTGGAGGCCGTGGTTGGCTTGTATGGAGCA
GCAGACGCGCTACTTCGAGCGGAGGCATCCGGAGCTTGCAGGATCGCCGCGGCTCCGGGCGTATATGCTC
CGCATTGGTCTTGACCAACTCTATCAGAGCTTGGTTGACGGCAATTTCGATGATGCAGCTTGGGCGCAGG
GTCGATGCGACGCAATCGTCCGATCCGGAGCCGGGACTGTCGGGCGTACACAAATCGCCCGCAGAAGCGC
GGCCGTCTGGACCGATGGCTGTGTAGAAGTACTCGCCGATAGTGGAAACCGACGCCCCAGCACTCGTCCG
AGGGCAAAGGAATAGCACGTGCTACGAGATTTCGATTCCACCGCCGCCTTCTATGAAAGGTTGGGCTTCG
GAATCGTTTTCCGGGACGCCGGCTGGATGATCCTCCAGCGCGGGGATCTCATGCTGGAGTTCTTCGCCCA
CCCCAACTTGTTTATTGCAGCTTATAATGGTTACAAATAAAGCAATAGCATCACAAATTTCACAAATAAA
GCATTTTTTTCACTGCATTCTAGTTGTGGTTTGTCCAAACTAATCAATGTATCTTATCATGTCTGTATAC
CGTCGACCTCTAGCTAGAGCTTGGCGTAATCATGGTCATAGCTGTTTCCTGTGTGAAATTGTTATCCGCT
CACAATTCCACACAACATACGAGCCGGAAGCATAAAGTGTAAAGCCTGGGGTGCCTAATGAGTGAGCTAA
CTCACATTAATTGCGTTGCGCTCACTGCCCGCTTTCCAGTCGGGAAACCTGTCGTGCCAGCTGCATTAAT
GAATCGGCCAACGCGCGGGGAGAGGCGGTTTGCGTATTGGGCGCTCTTCCGCTTCCTCGCTCACTGACTC
GCTGCGCTCGGTCGTTCGGCTGCGGCGAGCGGTATCAGCTCACTCAAAGGCGGTAATACGGTTATCCACA
GAATCAGGGGATAACGCAGGAAAGAACATGTGAGCAAAAGGCCAGCAAAAGGCCAGGAACCGTAAAAAGG
CCGCGTTGCTGGCGTTTTTCCATAGGCTCCGCCCCCCTGACGAGCATCACAAAAATCGACGCTCAAGTCA
GAGGTGGCGAAACCCGACAGGACTATAAAGATACCAGGCGTTTCCCCCTGGAAGCTCCCTCGTGCGCTCT
CCTGTTCCGACCCTGCCGCTTACCGGATACCTGTCCGCCTTTCTCCCTTCGGGAAGCGTGGCGCTTTCTC
ATAGCTCACGCTGTAGGTATCTCAGTTCGGTGTAGGTCGTTCGCTCCAAGCTGGGCTGTGTGCACTAACC
CCCCGTTCAGCCCGACCGCTGCGCCTTATCCGGTAACTATCGTCTTGAGTCCAACCCGGTAAGACACGAC
TTATCGCCACTGGCAGCAGCCACTGGTAACAGGATTAGCAGAGCGAGGTATGTAGGCGGTGCTACAGAGT
TCTTGAAGTGGTGGCCTAACTACGGCTACACTAGAAGAACAGTATTTGGTATCTGCGCTCTGCTGAAGCC
AGTTACCTTCGGAAAAAGAGTTGGTAGCTCTTGATCCGGCAAACAAACCACCGCTGGTAGCGGTGGTTTT
TTTGTTTGCAAGCAGCAGATTACGCGCAGAAAAAAAGGATCTCAAGAAGATCCTTTGATCTTTTCTACGG
GGTCTGACGCTCAGTGGAACGAAAACTCACGTTAAGGGATTTTGGTCATGAGATTATCAAAAAGGATCTT
CACCTAGATCCTTTTAAATTAAAAATGAAGTTTTAAATCAATCTAAAGTATATATGAGTAAACTTGGTCT
GACAGTTACCAATGCTTAATCAGTGAGGCACCTATCTCAGCGATCTGTCTATTTCGTTCATCCATAGTTG
CCTGACTCCCCGTCGTGTAGATAACTACGATACGGGAGGGCTTACCATCTGGCCCCAGTGCTGCAATGAT
ACCGCGAGACCCACGCTCACCGGCTCCAGATTTATCAGCAATAAACCAGCCAGCCGGAAGGGCCGAGCGC
AGAAGTGGTCCTGCAACTTTATCCGCCTCCATCCAGTCTATTAATTGTTGCCGGGAAGCTAGAGTAAGTA
GTTCGCCAGTTAATAGTTTGCGCAACGTTGTTGCCATTGCTACAGGCATCGTGGTGTCACGCTCGTCGTT
TGGTATGGCTTCATTCAGCTCCGGTTCCCAACGATCAAGGCGAGTTACATGATCCCCCATGTTGTGCAAA
AAAGCGGTTAGCTCCTTCGGTCCTCCGATCGTTGTCAGAAGTAAGTTGGCCGCAGTGTTATCACTCATGG
TTATGGCAGCACTGCATAATTCTCTTACTGTCATGCCATCCGTAAGATGCTTTTCTGTGACTGGTGAGTA
CTCAACCAAGTCATTCTGAGAATAGTGTATGCGGCGACCGAGTTGCTCTTGCCCGGCGTCAATACGGGAT
AATACCGCGCCACATAGCAGAACTTTAAAAGTGCTCATCATTGGAAAACGTTCTTCGGGGCGAAAACTCT
CAAGGATCTTACCGCTGTTGAGATCCAGTTCGATGTAACCCACTCGTGCACCCAACTGATCTTCAGCATC
TTTTACTTTCACCAGCGTTTCTGGGTGAGCAAAAACAGGAAGGCAAAATGCCGCAAAAAAGGGAATAAGG
GCGACACGGAAATGTTGAATACTCATACTCTTCCTTTTTCAATATTATTGAAGCATTTATCAGGGTTATT
GTCTCATGAGCGGATACATATTTGAATGTATTTAGAAAAATAAACAAATAGGGGTTCCGCGCACATTTCC
CCGAAAAGTGCCACCTGACGTCGACGGATCGGGAGATCAACTTGTTTATTGCAGCTTATAATGGTTACAA
ATAAAGCAATAGCATCACAAATTTCACAAATAAAGCATTTTTTTCACTGCATTCTAGTTGTGGTTTGTCC
AAACTCATCAATGTATCTTATCATGTCTGGATCAACTGGATAACTCAAGCTAACCAAAATCATCCCAAAC
TTCCCACCCCATACCCTATTACCACTGCCAATTACCTGTGGTTTCATTTACTCTAAACCTGTGATTCCTC
TGAATTATTTTCATTTTAAAGAAATTGTATTTGTTAAATATGTACTACAAACTTAGTAGTTGGAAGGGCT
AATTCACTCCCAAAGAAGACAAGATATCCTTGATCTGTGGATCTACCACACACAAGGCTACTTCCCTGAT
TAGCAGAACTACACACCAGGGCCAGGGGTCAGATATCCACTGACCTTTGGATGGTGCTACAAGCTAGTAC
CAGTTGAGCCAGATAAGGTAGAAGAGGCCAATAAAGGAGAGAACACCAGCTTGTTACACCCTGTGAGCCT
GCATGGGATGGATGACCCGGAGAGAGAAGTGTTAGAGTGGAGGTTTGACAGCCGCCTAGCATTTCATCAC
GTGGCCCGAGAGCTGCATCCGGAGTACTTCAAGAACTGCTGATATCGAGCTTGCTACAAGGGACTTTCCG
CTGGGGACTTTCCAGGGAGGCGTGGCCTGGGCGGGACTGGGGAGTGGCGAGCCCTCAGATCCTGCATATA
AGCAGCTGCTTTTTGCCTGTACTGGGTCTCTCTGGTTAGACCAGATCTGAGCCTGGGAGCTCTCTGGCTA
ACTAGGGAACCCACTGCTTAAGCCTCAATAAAGCTTGCCTTGAGTGCTTCAAGTAGTGTGTGCCCGTCTG
TTGTGTGACTCTGGTAACTAGAGATCCCTCAGACCCTTTTAGTCAGTGTGGAAAATCTCTAGCAGTGGCG
CCCGAACAGGGACTTGAAAGCGAAAGGGAAACCAGAGGAGCTCTCTCGACGCAGGACTCGGCTTGCTGAA
GCGCGCACGGCAAGAGGCGAGGGGCGGCGACTGGTGAGTACGCCAAAAATTTTGACTAGCGGAGGCTAGA
AGGAGAGAGATGGGTGCGAGAGCGTCAGTATTAAG
